>Addgene plasmid #28023 | Flag-Keap1 | addgene full sequence | sequence record 174035 | Addgene NGS Result
CGCTGCTTCGCGATGTACGGGCCAGATATACGCGTTGACATTGATTATTGACTAGTTATTAATAGTAATC
AATTACGGGGTCATTAGTTCATAGCCCATATATGGAGTTCCGCGTTACATAACTTACGGTAAATGGCCCG
CCTGGCTGACCGCCCAACGACCCCCGCCCATTGACGTCAATAATGACGTATGTTCCCATAGTAACGCCAA
TAGGGACTTTCCATTGACGTCAATGGGTGGAGTATTTACGGTAAACTGCCCACTTGGCAGTACATCAAGT
GTATCATATGCCAAGTACGCCCCCTATTGACGTCAATGACGGTAAATGGCCCGCCTGGCATTATGCCCAG
TACATGACCTTATGGGACTTTCCTACTTGGCAGTACATCTACGTATTAGTCATCGCTATTACCATGGTGA
TGCGGTTTTGGCAGTACATCAATGGGCGTGGATAGCGGTTTGACTCACGGGGATTTCCAAGTCTCCACCC
CATTGACGTCAATGGGAGTTTGTTTTGGCACCAAAATCAACGGGACTTTCCAAAATGTCGTAACAACTCC
GCCCCATTGACGCAAATGGGCGGTAGGCGTGTACGGTGGGAGGTCTATATAAGCAGAGCTCTCCCTATCA
GTGATAGAGATCTCCCTATCAGTGATAGAGATCGTCGACGAGCTCGTTTAGTGAACCGTCAGATCGCCTG
GAGACGCCATCCACGCTGTTTTGACCTCCATAGAAGACACCGGGACCGATCCAGCCTCCGGACTCTAGCG
TTTAAACTTAAGCTTGGTACCGAGCTCGGATCCACTAGTCCAGTGTGGTGGAATTCTGCAGATATCATGC
AGCCAGATCCCAGGCCTAGCGGGGCTGGGGCCTGCTGCCGATTCCTGCCCCTGCAGTCACAGTGCCCTGA
GGGGGCAGGGGACGCGGTGATGTACGCCTCCACTGAGTGCAAGGCGGAGGTGACGCCCTCCCAGCATGGC
AACCGCACCTTCAGCTACACCCTGGAGGATCATACCAAGCAGGCCTTTGGCATCATGAACGAGCTGCGGC
TCAGCCAGCAGCTGTGTGACGTCACACTGCAGGTCAAGTACCAGGATGCACCGGCCGCCCAGTTCATGGC
CCACAAGGTGGTGCTGGCCTCATCCAGCCCTGTCTTCAAGGCCATGTTCACCAACGGGCTGCGGGAGCAG
GGCATGGAGGTGGTGTCCATTGAGGGTATCCACCCCAAGGTCATGGAGCGCCTCATTGAATTCGCCTACA
CGGCCTCCATCTCCATGGGCGAGAAGTGTGTCCTCCACGTCATGAACGGTGCTGTCATGTACCAGATCGA
CAGCGTTGTCCGTGCCTGCAGTGACTTCCTGGTGCAGCAGCTGGACCCCAGCAATGCCATCGGCATCGCC
AACTTCGCTGAGCAGATTGGCTGTGTGGAGTTGCACCAGCGTGCCCGGGAGTACATCTACATGCATTTTG
GGGAGGTGGCCAAGCAAGAGGAGTTCTTCAACCTGTCCCACTGCCAACTGGTGACCCTCATCAGCCGGGA
CGACCTGAACGTGCGCTGCGAGTCCGAGGTCTTCCACGCCTGCATCAACTGGGTCAAGTACGACTGCGAA
CAGCGACGGTTCTACGTCCAGGCGCTGCTGCGGGCCGTGCGCTGCCACTCGTTGACGCCGAACTTCCTGC
AGATGCAGCTGCAGAAGTGCGAGATCCTGCAGTCCGACTCCCGCTGCAAGGACTACCTGGTCAAGATCTT
CGAGGAGCTCACCCTGCACAAGCCCACGCAGGTGATGCCCTGCCGGGCG
[864 nt withheld, positions 1800-2663]
ATGGAGCCCTGCCGGAAGCAGATTGACCAGCAGAACTGTACCTGTGGCGGCCGCGACTACAAAGACCATG
ACGGTGATTATAAAGATCATGACATCGACTACAAGGATGACGATGACAAGTGACTCGAGTCTAGAGGGCC
CGTTTAAACCCGCTGATCAGCCTCGACTGTGCCTTCTAGTTGCCAGCCATCTGTTGTTTGCCCCTCCCCC
GTGCCTTCCTTGACCCTGGAAGGTGCCACTCCCACTGTCCTTTCCTAATAAAATGAGGAAATTGCATCGC
ATTGTCTGAGTAGGTGTCATTCTATTCTGGGGGGTGGGGTGGGGCAGGACAGCAAGGGGGAGGATTGGGA
AGACAATAGCAGGCATGCTGGGGATGCGGTGGGCTCTATGGCTTCTGAGGCGGAAAGAACCAGCTGGGGC
TCTAGGGGGTATCCCC
[124 nt withheld, positions 3100-3223]
C
[91 nt withheld, positions 3225-3315]
AGGGTGATGGTTCACGTACCTAGAAGTTCCTATTCCGAAGTTCCTATTCTCTAGAAAGTATAGGAACTTC
CTTGGCCAAAAAGCCTGAACTCACCGCGACGTCTGTCGAGAAGTTTCTGATCGAAAAGTTCGACAGCGTC
TCCGACCTGATGCAGCTCTCGGAGGGCGAAGAATCTCGTGCTTTCAGCTTCGATGTAGGAGGGCGTGGAT
ATGTCCTGCGGGTAAATAGCTGCGCCGATGGTTTCTACAAAGATCGTTATGTTTATCGGCACTTTGCATC
GGCCGCGCTCCCGATTCCGGAAGTGCTTGACATTGGGGAATTCAGCGAGAGCCTGACCTATTGCATCTCC
CGCCGTGCACAGGGTGTCACGTTGCAAGACCTGCCTGAAACCGAACTGCCCGCTGTTCTGCAGCCGGTCG
CGGAGGCCATGGATGCGATCGCTGCGGCCGATCTTAGCCAGACGAGCGGGTTCGGCCCATTCGGACCGCA
AGGAATCGGTCAATACACTACATGGCGTGATTTCATATGCGCGATTGCTGATCCCCATGTGTATCACTGG
CAAACTGTGATGGACGACACCGTCAGTGCGTCCGTCGCGCAGGCTCTCGATGAGCTGATGCTTTGGGCCG
AGGACTGCCCCGAAGTCCGGCACCTCGTGCACGCGGATTTCGGCTCCAACAATGTCCTGACGGACAATGG
CCGCATAACAGCGGTCATTGACTGGAGCGAGGCGATGTTCGGGGATTCCCAATACGAGGTCGCCAACATC
TTCTTCTGGAGGCCGTGGTTGGCTTGTATGGAGCAGCAGACGCGCTACTTCGAGCGGAGGCATCCGGAGC
TTGCAGGATCGCCGCGGCTCCGGGCGTATATGCTCCGCATTGGTCTTGACCAACTCTATCAGAGCTTGGT
TGACGGCAATTTCGATGATGCAGCTTGGGCGCAGGGTCGATGCGACGCAATCGTCCGATCCGGAGCCGGG
ACTGTCGGGCGTACACAAATCGCCCGCAGAAGCGCGGCCGTCTGGACCGATGGCTGTGTAGAAGTACTCG
CCGATAGTGGAAACCGACGCCCCAGCACTCGTCCGAGGGCAAAGGAATAGCACGTACTACGAGATTTCGA
TTCCACCGCCGCCTTCTATGAAAGGTTGGGCTTCGGAATCGTTTTCCGGGACGCCGGCTGGATGATCCTC
CAGCGCGGGGATCTCATGCTGGAGTTCTTCGCCCACCCCAACTTGTTTATTGCAGCTTATAATGGTTACA
AATAAAGCAATAGCATCACAAATTTCACAAATAAAGCATTTTTTTCACTGCATTCTAGTTGTGGTTTGTC
CAAACTCATCAATGTATCTTATCATGTCTGTATACCGTCGACCTCTAGCTAGAGCTTGGCGTAATCATGG
TCATAGCTGTTTCCTGTGTGAAATTGTTATCCGCTCACAATTCCACACAACATACGAGCCGGAAGCATAA
AGTGTAAAGCCTGGGGTGCCTAATGAGTGAGCTAACTCACATTAATTGCGTTGCGCTCACTGCCCGCTTT
CCAGTCGGGAAACCTGTCGTGCCAGCTGCATTAATGAATCGGCCAACGCGCGGGGAGAGGCGGTTTGCGT
ATTGGGCGCTCTTCCGCTTCCTCGCTCACTGACTCGCTGCGCTCGGTCGTTCGGCTGCGGCGAGCGGTAT
CAGCTCACTCAAAGGCGGTAATACGGTTATCCACAGAATCAGGGGATAACGCAGGAAAGAACATGTGAGC
AAAAGGCCAGCAAAAGGCCAGGAACCGTAAAAAGGCCGCGTTGCTGGCGTTTTTCCATAGGCTCCGCCCC
CCTGACGAGCATCACAAAAATCGACGCTCAAGTCAGAGGTGGCGAAACCCGACAGGACTATAAAGATACC
AGGCGTTTCCCCCTGGAAGCTCCCTCGTGCGCTCTCCTGTTCCGACCCTGCCGCTTACCGGATACCTGTC
CGCCTTTCTCCCTTCGGGAAGCGTGGCGCTTTCTCATAGCTCACGCTGTAGGTATCTCAGTTCGGTGTAG
GTCGTTCGCTCCAAGCTGGGCTGTGTGCACGAACCCCCCGTTCAGCCCGACCGCTGCGCCTTATCCGGTA
ACTATCGTCTTGAGTCCAACCCGGTAAGACACGACTTATCGCCACTGGCAGCAGCCACTGGTAACAGGAT
TAGCAGAGCGAGGTATGTAGGCGGTGCTACAGAGTTCTTGAAGTGGTGGCCTAACTACGGCTACACTAGA
AGAACAGTATTTGGTATCTGCGCTCTGCTGAAGCCAGTTACCTTCGGAAAAAGAGTTGGTAGCTCTTGAT
CCGGCAAACAAACCACCGCTGGTAGCGGTGGTTTTTTTGTTTGCAAGCAGCAGATTACGCGCAGAAAAAA
AGGATCTCAAGAAGATCCTTTGATCTTTTCTACGGGGTCTGACGCTCAGTGGAACGAAAACTCACGTTAA
GGGATTTTGGTCATGAGATTATCAAAAAGGATCTTCACCTAGATCCTTTTAAATTAAAAATGAAGTTTTA
AATCAATCTAAAGTATATATGAGTAAACTTGGTCTGACAGTTACCAATGCTTAATCAGTGAGGCACCTAT
CTCAGCGATCTGTCTATTTCGTTCATCCATAGTTGCCTGACTCCCCGTCGTGTAGATAACTACGATACGG
GAGGGCTTACCATCTGGCCCCAGTGCTGCAATGATACCGCGAGACCCACGCTCACCGGCTCCAGATTTAT
CAGCAATAAACCAGCCAGCCGGAAGGGCCGAGCGCAGAAGTGGTCCTGCAACTTTATCCGCCTCCATCCA
GTCTATTAATTGTTGCCGGGAAGCTAGAGTAAGTAGTTCGCCAGTTAATAGTTTGCGCAACGTTGTTGCC
ATTGCTACAGGCATCGTGGTGTCACGCTCGTCGTTTGGTATGGCTTCATTCAGCTCCGGTTCCCAACGAT
CAAGGCGAGTTACATGATCCCCCATGTTGTGCAAAAAAGCGGTTAGCTCCTTCGGTCCTCCGATCGTTGT
CAGAAGTAAGTTGGCCGCAGTGTTATCACTCATGGTTATGGCAGCACTGCATAATTCTCTTACTGTCATG
CCATCCGTAAGATGCTTTTCTGTGACTGGTGAGTACTCAACCAAGTCATTCTGAGAATAGTGTATGCGGC
GACCGAGTTGCTCTTGCCCGGCGTCAATACGGGATAATACCGCGCCACATAGCAGAACTTTAAAAGTGCT
CATCATTGGAAAACGTTCTTCGGGGCGAAAACTCTCAAGGATCTTACCGCTGTTGAGATCCAGTTCGATG
TAACCCACTCGTGCACCCAACTGATCTTCAGCATCTTTTACTTTCACCAGCGTTTCTGGGTGAGCAAAAA
CAGGAAGGCAAAATGCCGCAAAAAAGGGAATAAGGGCGACACGGAAATGTTGAATACTCATACTCTTCCT
TTTTCAATATTATTGAAGCATTTATCAGGGTTATTGTCTCATGAGCGGATACATATTTGAATGTATTTAG
AAAAATAAACAAATAGGGGTTCCGCGCACATTTCCCCGAAAAGTGCCACCTGACGTCGACGGATCGGGAG
ATCTCCCGATCCCCTATGGTGCACTCTCAGTACAATCTGCTCTGATGCCGCATAGTTAAGCCAGTATCTG
CTCCCTGCTTGTGTGTTGGAGGTCGCTGAGTAGTGCGCGAGCAAAATTTAAGCTACAACAAGGCAAGGCT
TGACCGACAATTGCATGAAGAATCTGCTTAGGGTTAGGCGTTTTG
Features (pLannotate 1.2.2; 22 found; start..end, strand, type, name):
     37..416     +  enhancer       CMV enhancer: human cytomegalovirus immediate early enhancer
    417..620     +  promoter       CMV promoter: human cytomegalovirus (CMV) immediate early promoter
    622..641     +  promoter       PLtetO-1 promoter (fragment): modified phage lambda PL promoter with tet operator sites (Lutz and Bujard, 1997)
    643..662     +  promoter       PLtetO-1 promoter (fragment): modified phage lambda PL promoter with tet operator sites (Lutz and Bujard, 1997)
    670..703     +  promoter       TRE3GV promoter (fragment): 3rd-generation Tet-responsive promoter that can be activated by binding of Tet-On® 3G, optimized for retroviral and lentiviral vectors
    837..2165    +  CDS            KEAP1 (fragment) (sequence partly withheld): KEAP1_HUMAN - Also known as INRF2 From Homo sapiens (Human).
   2718..2783    +  CDS            3xFLAG: three tandem FLAG® epitope tags, followed by an enterokinase cleavage site
   2830..3054    +  polyA_signal   bGH poly(A) signal: bovine growth hormone polyadenylation signal
   3058..3079    +  promoter       SV40 promoter (fragment): SV40 enhancer and early promoter
   3100..3333    +  rep_origin     f1 ori (fragment) (sequence partly withheld): f1 bacteriophage origin of replication; arrow indicates direction of (+) strand synthesis
   3338..3385    +  protein_bind   FRT: FLP-mediated recombination occurs in the 8-bp core sequence TCTAGAAA (Turan and Bode, 2011). FLP recombinase from the Saccharomyces cerevisiae 2μ plasmid
   3393..4415    +  CDS            HygR: aminoglycoside phosphotransferase from E. coli; aph(4)-Ia; confers resistance to hygromycin
   4425..4550    +  CDS            ble (fragment): BLE_KLEPN - Experimental evidence at protein level: Swiss-Prot protein existence level 1. Binding protein with a strong affinity to the bleomycin family of antibiotics. Binds to CL990; an antimitotic-antibiotic compound. From Klebsiella pneumoniae.
   4545..4666    +  polyA_signal   SV40 poly(A) signal: SV40 polyadenylation signal
   4739..4755    -  protein_bind   lac operator: The lac repressor binds to the lac operator to inhibit transcription in E. coli. This inhibition can be relieved by adding lactose or isopropyl-β-D-thiogalactopyranoside (IPTG). lac repressor encoded by lacI
   4763..4793    -  promoter       lac promoter: promoter for the E. coli lac operon
   4808..4829    -  protein_bind   CAP binding site: CAP binding activates transcription in the presence of cAMP. E. coli catabolite activator protein
   4842..4934    -  CDS            lacI (fragment): lac repressor; lacI; The lac repressor binds to the lac operator to inhibit transcription in E. coli. This inhibition can be relieved by adding lactose or isopropyl-β-D-thiogalactopyranoside (IPTG).
   5117..5705    -  rep_origin     ori: high-copy-number ColE1/pMB1/pBR322/pUC origin of replication
   5876..6736    -  CDS            AmpR: β-lactamase; bla; confers resistance to ampicillin, carbenicillin, and related antibiotics
   6737..6841    -  promoter       AmpR promoter: bla
   6900..6952    -  misc_feature   bom (fragment): basis of mobility region from pBR322
