[The description below was written by a language model from this plasmid's Addgene catalogue record and pLannotate feature annotations shown in this document.]
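Description:
Flag-Keap1 is a mammalian expression plasmid built on the Invitrogen pcDNA/FRT/TO backbone and carrying human KEAP1 (also known as INrf2 or KLHL19) cloned between BamHI and NotI sites. It is propagated in E. coli through a high-copy ColE1/pUC-type origin and selected with ampicillin via the β-lactamase gene. The sequenced record is about 7.1 kb, consistent with the stated backbone plus an insert of roughly 1.8 kb.

The KEAP1 coding sequence is driven by the CMV immediate-early enhancer and promoter. Immediately downstream of the promoter are two short matches annotated as tet operator-containing fragments, which correspond to the tetracycline operator sites of this "TO" backbone. In cells expressing the Tet repressor, these sites keep transcription off until tetracycline or doxycycline is added; in cells lacking the repressor, expression is constitutive. A 3xFLAG epitope is fused to the C terminus of Keap1 for detection and immunoprecipitation, and the transcript is terminated by the bGH polyadenylation signal. The automated annotation labels only part of the open reading frame as KEAP1, leaving a gap before the 3xFLAG feature, but the spacing fits a continuous insert of the recorded size.

Downstream lies an FRT site directly followed by a hygromycin resistance gene and an SV40 poly(A) signal. No complete promoter is annotated upstream of this gene. In this design, FLP-mediated recombination into a genomic FRT site in a suitable host line supplies the promoter and start codon, so hygromycin selects for single-copy, site-specific integrants. The associated publication concerns Keap1 in p62-mediated clearance of ubiquitin aggregates by autophagy, so the plasmid suits transient or stable inducible expression of tagged Keap1 for interaction and localisation studies.
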