Addgene plasmid #28023: Flag-Keap1
Depositing lab: Qing Zhong. Depositing organization: University of California, Berkeley. Publication: Keap1 facilitates p62-mediated ubiquitin aggregate clearance via autophagy. Fan W, Tang Z, Chen D, Moughon D, Ding X, Chen S, Zhu M, Zhong Q. Autophagy. 2010 Jul 22. 6(5):. 10.4161/auto.6.5.12189 PubMed 20495340.
Backbone
  Vector backbone: pcDNA/FRT/TO
  Backbone manufacturer: Invitrogen
  Backbone size w/o insert (bp): 5137
  Vector type: Mammalian Expression
  Selectable markers: Hygromycin
Growth in bacteria
  Bacterial resistance: Ampicillin, 100 μg/mL
  Growth temperature: 37°C
  Growth strain: DH5alpha
  Copy number: High Copy
Gene/Insert
  Gene/Insert name: Keap1
  Species: H. sapiens (human)
  Insert size (bp): 1847
  Entrez Gene: KEAP1 (a.k.a. INrf2, KLHL19)
  Tag / fusion protein: 3xFlag (C terminal on insert)
  Cloning method: Restriction Enzyme; 5′ cloning site BamHI (not destroyed); 3′ cloning site NotI (not destroyed)
  Sequencing primers: 5′ CMV-F; 3′ BGH-rev
Terms and licenses: Academic/Nonprofit Terms; Industry Terms: Not Available to Industry
How to cite: Flag-Keap1 was a gift from Qing Zhong (Addgene plasmid # 28023 ; http://n2t.net/addgene:28023 ; RRID:Addgene_28023)
