LOCUS       Exported 838 bp ds-DNA linear SYN 21-MAY-2021
DEFINITION  synthetic linear DNA
ACCESSION   .
VERSION     .
KEYWORDS    Flag-Keap1
SOURCE      synthetic DNA construct
  ORGANISM  synthetic DNA construct
REFERENCE   1 (bases 1 to 838)
  AUTHORS   Fan W, Tang Z, Chen D, Moughon D, Ding X, Chen S, Zhu M, Zhong Q
  TITLE     Keap1 facilitates p62-mediated ubiquitin aggregate clearance via
            autophagy.
  JOURNAL   Autophagy. 2010 Jul 22. 6(5):.
  PUBMED    20495340
REFERENCE   2 (bases 1 to 838)
  AUTHORS   .
  TITLE     Direct Submission
  JOURNAL   Exported May 21, 2021 from SnapGene Server 1.1.58
            http://www.snapgene.com
FEATURES             Location/Qualifiers
     source          1..838
                     /organism="synthetic DNA construct"
                     /mol_type="other DNA"
     CDS             complement(8..73)
                     /codon_start=1
                     /product="three tandem FLAG(R) epitope tags, followed by an
                     enterokinase cleavage site"
                     /label=3xFLAG
                     /translation="DYKDHDGDYKDHDIDYKDDDDK"
ORIGIN
        1 cgagtcactt gtcatcgtca tccttgtagt cgatgtcatg atctttataa tcaccgtcat
       61 ggtctttgta gtcgcggccg ccacaggtac agttctgctg gtcaatctgc ttccggcagg
      121 gctccatggt gacagccacg cccaccccac tccggcccga tgtcattcgg gtcacctcgc
      181 tccaggtgtc tgtatctggg tcgtaacact ccacactgtc caggaacgtg tgaccatcat
      241 agcctccaag gacgtagatt ctcccctggt ggacagtgat ccccagggca cttcgccggt
      301 gcttcatggg ggctacgaaa gtccacgtct ctgtttccac atcgtagcgc tccacgctgt
      361 tcagctggtc ctgaccatca tagcccccag cagcatagat acagttgtgc aggacgcaga
      421 cgcctgcccc gcttcggatg gtgttcattg ctgtgatcat tcgccactcg ttcctctctg
      481 ggtagtaaca ctcagctgaa ttaaggcggt ttgtcccgtc aaagcccccc acggcataaa
      541 ggagacgatt gaggacagcc acgcccaccc cgatccttcg tgtcagcatt ggggccacca
      601 agtgccactc atcccgctct ggctcatacc tctccacact gttgtggtgg atgcagccgt
      661 gggagccgcc gacggcatag atgtggccat cgatgacccc caccccgatg cggttacggg
      721 gcacgctcat gggggcgcag ggcgaccact gattggtcat ggggttgtaa cagtccaggg
      781 cgctggagtc ggtgttgccg tcgggcgagt tgttcctgcc gcccacggcg tacaacag
//
